>Addgene plasmid #198933 | pGL0_20 [panARS-opt ORI] | addgene full sequence | sequence record 401291 | Addgene NGS Result
GGTCGTTCGCTCCAAGCTGGGCTGTGTGCACGAACCCCCCGTTCAGCCCGACCGCTGCGCCTTATCCGGT
AACTATCGTCTTGAGTCCAACCCGGTAAGACACGACTTATCGCCACTGGCAGCAGCCACTGGTAACAGGA
TTAGCAGAGCGAGGTATGTAGGCGGTGCTACAGAGTTCTTGAAGTGGTGGCCTAACTACGGCTACACTAG
AAGAACAGTATTTGGTATCTGCGCTCTGCTGAAGCCAGTTACCTTCGGAAAAAGAGTTGGTAGCTCTTGA
TCCGGCAAACAAACCACCGCTGGTAGCGGTGGTTTTTTTGTTTGCAAGCAGCAGATTACGCGCAGAAAAA
AAGGATCTCAAGAAGATCCTTTGATCTTTTCTACGGGGTCTGACGCTCTATTCAACAAAGCCGCCGTCCC
GTCAAGTCAGCGTAAATGGGTAGGGGGCTTCAAATCGTCCCCCCATACGATATAAGTTGTTACTAGTGCT
TGGATTCTCACCAATAAAAAACGCCCGGCGGCAACCGAGCGTTCTGAACAAATCCAGATGGAGTTCTGAG
GTCATTACTGGATCTATCAACAGGAGTCCAAGCGAGCTCGATATCAAATTACGCCCCGCCCTGCCACTCA
TCGCAGTACTGTTGTAATTCATTAAGCATTCTGCCGACATGGAAGCCATCACAAACGGCATGATGAACCT
GAATCGCCAGCGGCATCAGCACCTTGTCGCCTTGCGTATAATATTTGCCCATGGTGAAAACGGGGGCGAA
GAAGTTGTCCATATTGGCCACGTTTAAATCAAAACTGGTGAAACTCACCCAGGGATTGGCTGAGACGAAA
AACATATTCTCAATAAACCCTTTAGGGAAATAGGCCAGGTTTTCACCGTAACACGCCACATCTTGCGAAT
ATATGTGTAGAAACTGCCGGAAATCGTCGTGGTATTCACTCCAGAGCGATGAAAACGTTTCAGTTTGCTC
ATGGAAAACGGTGTAACAAGGGTGAACACTATCCCATATCACCAGCTCACCGTCTTTCATTGCCATACGA
AATTCCGGATGAGCATTCATCAGGCGGGCAAGAATGTGAATAAAGGCCGGATAAAACTTGTGCTTATTTT
TCTTTACGGTCTTTAAAAAGGCCGTAATATCCAGCTGAACGGTCTGGTTATAGGTACATTGAGCAACTGA
CTGAAATGCCTCAAAATGTTCTTTACGATGCCATTGGGATATATCAACGGTGGTATATCCAGTGATTTTT
TTCTCCATTTTAGCTTCCTTAGCTCCTGAAAATCTCGATAACTCAAAAAATACGCCCGGTAGTGATCTTA
TTTCATTATGGTGAAAGTTGGAACCTCTTACGTGCCGATCAACGTCTCATTGATACCTGAAACAAAACCC
ATCGTACGGCCAAGGAAGTCTCCAATAACTGTGATCCACCACAAGCGCCAGGGTTTTCCCAGTCACGACG
TTGTAAAACGACGGCCAGTCATGCATAATCCGCACGCATCTGGAATAAGGAAGTGCCATTCCGCCTGACC
TTAGCGTGCGAACAGCACGCTATTGTTGTATCATTACTCGCATCCATTCTCAGGCTGTCTCGTCTCGTCT
CCGAGGTCTCCGGAGTCAACATCTTTGGATAATATCAGAATGAGAAAGAACAGATACGCAGTACGTTTTT
TGGTGAGCTCTTTGCACTTCTTTAGTTCTTTCCATCAATATCAGTTTTTTAAACTTTTAGGACTAAAAGT
GATGTTTAACTTCAAAATGTTTAAAATTTTGTTCTTCCCGACGTTCATTAAGAATACTAATACACTTTAA
TAATTATTTTAATATTTTGTTCTAAATAATGACTTTTAATTAAAAAAGATAAAATATAAAAACATCATAA
TAACTCACCAGAGGTTAAGAACAAAAAAACAAATTAGATATCTGCTAATCCAATATAGTTAAATCAATCT
TTCCTTGGTATAATGGGTATATTACATATATTTCAAGGACCGACACTCCTACCAAATATCTAAAATTTAC
CATATTAACATAACATGTATATAAACGTCAAATCATAATCAGCACTACGCTCGAGACCACCCCAGGATAC
ATAGATTACCACAACTCCGAGCCCTTCCACCTAGCGTGCTAACCACGCACGCTATTGTTGTATAGGCTAG
GTGGAGGCTCAGTGATGATAAGTCTGCGATGGTGGATGCATGTGTCATGGTCATAGCTGTTTCCTGTGTG
AAATTGTTATCCGCTCAGAGGGCACAATCCTATTCCGCGCTATCCGACAATCTCCAAGACATTAGGTGGA
GTTCAGTTCGGCGTATGGCATATGTCGCTGGAAAGAACATGTGAGCAAAAGGCCAGCAAAAGGCCAGGAA
CCGTAAAAAGGCCGCGTTGCTGGCGTTTTTCCATAGGCTCCGCCCCCCTGACGAGCATCACAAAAATCGA
CGCTCAAGTCAGAGGTGGCGAAACCCGACAGGACTATAAAGATACCAGGCGTTTCCCCCTGGAAGCTCCC
TCGTGCGCTCTCCTGTTCCGACCCTGCCGCTTACCGGATACCTGTCCGCCTTTCTCCCTTCGGGAAGCGT
GGCGCTTTCTCATAGCTCACGCTGTAGGTATCTCAGTTCGGTGTA
Features (pLannotate 1.2.2; 6 found; start..end, strand, type, name):
    494..588     -  terminator     lambda t0 terminator: transcription terminator from phage lambda
    612..1268    -  CDS            cat: CAT_ECOLX - Experimental evidence at protein level: Swiss-Prot protein existence level 1. This enzyme is an effector of chloramphenicol resistance in bacteria. From Escherichia coli. This protein is used as a marker in many commonly used cloning vectors, such as pACYC184.
   1269..1371    -  promoter       cat promoter: promoter of the E. coli cat gene encoding chloramphenicol acetyltransferase
   1446..1489    -  CDS            lacZα (fragment): LacZα fragment of β-galactosidase; lacZ fragment
   2242..2257    -  protein_bind   lac operator (fragment): The lac repressor binds to the lac operator to inhibit transcription in E. coli. This inhibition can be relieved by adding lactose or isopropyl-β-D-thiogalactopyranoside (IPTG). lac repressor encoded by lacI
   2408..361     -  rep_origin     ori (across the origin): high-copy-number ColE1/pMB1/pBR322/pUC origin of replication
