[The description below was written by a language model from this plasmid's Addgene catalogue record and pLannotate feature annotations shown in this document.]
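Description:
pGL0_20 [panARS-opt ORI] is a small (about 2.6 kb) synthetic-biology plasmid that serves as a "Level 0" part, meaning a storage vector holding a single basic DNA element for use in a hierarchical modular assembly scheme. It is built on the pGLDV_17 backbone and is maintained in E. coli at high copy through a ColE1/pUC-type origin of replication. Selection is by chloramphenicol, provided by a cat (chloramphenicol acetyltransferase) gene driven by its native cat promoter and followed by the phage lambda t0 transcription terminator.

The stored part is panARS-opt, an optimised autonomously replicating sequence derived from Kluyveromyces lactis. The record notes that this portion came from an earlier plasmid made elsewhere. An ARS acts as a yeast replication origin, and the "pan" designation implies function across multiple yeast species, although the record does not specify a host range. The automated annotation did not label the insert itself. It most plausibly lies in the unannotated stretch between a short lacZα fragment and a partial lac operator. These two features are probably remnants of a lacZα screening cassette in the destination backbone that the part replaced, though the cloning method is listed as unknown.

The plasmid belongs to a toolkit described in work on high-throughput identification of functional origins of replication in non-model microbes. Its expected use is as a donor of the panARS-opt origin module, to be combined with other parts such as markers and cargo into higher-level shuttle plasmids. The record does not describe specific downstream assemblies or the assembly enzymes used.
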