Addgene plasmid #198933: pGL0_20 [panARS-opt ORI]
Purpose: Level 0 part
Depositing lab: Charlie Gilbert & Nili Ostrov & Cultivarium Tools. Depositing organization: Cultivarium, Convergent Research. Publication: A scalable framework for high-throughput identification of functional origins of replication in non-model bacteria. Gilbert C, Brumwell SL, Crits-Christoph A, Kang SC, Martin-Moldes Z, Alsharif W, Esmurria A, Nguyen M-A, Lee HH, Ostrov N. bioRxiv 2023.05.19.541510 10.1101/2023.05.19.541510.
Backbone
  Vector backbone: pGLDV_17
  Vector type: Synthetic Biology
Growth in bacteria
  Bacterial resistance: Chloramphenicol, 25 μg/mL
  Growth temperature: 37°C
  Growth strain: E. coli Zymo 10B
  Copy number: High Copy
Gene/Insert
  Gene/Insert name: panARS-opt ORI
  Species: Kluyveromyces lactis
  Cloning method: Unknown
Resource information
  A portion of this plasmid was derived from a plasmid made by: Maitreya Dunham (Liachko & Dunham 2014 https://doi.org/10.1111/1567-1364.12123)
Terms and licenses: Academic/Nonprofit Terms; Industry Terms: Not Available to Industry
How to cite: pGL0_20 [panARS-opt ORI] was a gift from Charlie Gilbert & Nili Ostrov & Cultivarium Tools (Addgene plasmid # 198933 ; http://n2t.net/addgene:198933 ; RRID:Addgene_198933)
